>Addgene plasmid #84467 | pAAV-RAM-d2TTA::TRE-FLEX-MCS-WPRE-pA | depositor full sequence | sequence record 163822 | pAAV-RAM-d2TTA::TRE-FLEX-MCS-WPRE-pA sequence 7966 bps
G
[124 nt withheld, positions 2-125]
C
[91 nt withheld, positions 127-217]
A
[49 nt withheld, positions 219-267]
CCTTTGACGTTGGAGTCCACGTTCTTT
[37 nt withheld, positions 295-331]
ACCCTATCTCGGTCTATTCTTTTGATTTATAAGGGATTTTGCCGATTTCGGCCTATTGGTTAAAAAATGA
GCTGATTTAACAAAAATTTAACGCGAATTTTAACAAAATATTAACGTTTACAATTTCAGGTGGCACTTTT
CGGGGAAATGTGCGCGGAACCCCTATTTGTTTATTTTTCTAAATACATTCAAATATGTATCCGCTCATGA
GACAATAACCCTGATAAATGCTTCAATAATATTGAAAAAGGAAGAGTATGAGTATTCAACATTTCCGTGT
CGCCCTTATTCCCTTTTTTGCGGCATTTTGCCTTCCTGTTTTTGCTCACCCAGAAACGCTGGTGAAAGTA
AAAGATGCTGAAGATCAGTTGGGTGCACGAGTGGGTTACATCGAACTGGATCTCAACAGCGGTAAGATCC
TTGAGAGTTTTCGCCCCGAAGAACGTTTTCCAATGATGAGCACTTTTAAAGTTCTGCTATGTGGCGCGGT
ATTATCCCGTATTGACGCCGGGCAAGAGCAACTCGGTCGCCGCATACACTATTCTCAGAATGACTTGGTT
GAGTACTCACCAGTCACAGAAAAGCATCTTACGGATGGCATGACAGTAAGAGAATTATGCAGTGCTGCCA
TAACCATGAGTGATAACACTGCGGCCAACTTACTTCTGACAACGATCGGAGGACCGAAGGAGCTAACCGC
TTTTTTGCACAACATGGGGGATCATGTAACTCGCCTTGATCGTTGGGAACCGGAGCTGAATGAAGCCATA
CCAAACGACGAGCGTGACACCACGATGCCTGTAGCAATGGCAACAACGTTGCGCAAACTATTAACTGGCG
AACTACTTACTCTAGCTTCCCGGCAACAATTAATAGACTGGATGGAGGCGGATAAAGTTGCAGGACCACT
TCTGCGCTCGGCCCTTCCGGCTGGCTGGTTTATTGCTGATAAATCTGGAGCCGGTGAGCGTGGGTCTCGC
GGTATCATTGCAGCACTGGGGCCAGATGGTAAGCCCTCCCGTATCGTAGTTATCTACACGACGGGGAGTC
AGGCAACTATGGATGAACGAAATAGACAGATCGCTGAGATAGGTGCCTCACTGATTAAGCATTGGTAACT
GTCAGACCAAGTTTACTCATATATACTTTAGATTGATTTAAAACTTCATTTTTAATTTAAAAGGATCTAG
GTGAAGATCCTTTTTGATAATCTCATGACCAAAATCCCTTAACGTGAGTTTTCGTTCCACTGAGCGTCAG
ACCCCGTAGAAAAGATCAAAGGATCTTCTTGAGATCCTTTTTTTCTGCGCGTAATCTGCTGCTTGCAAAC
AAAAAAACCACCGCTACCAGCGGTGGTTTGTTTGCCGGATCAAGAGCTACCAACTCTTTTTCCGAAGGTA
ACTGGCTTCAGCAGAGCGCAGATACCAAATACTGTCCTTCTAGTGTAGCCGTAGTTAGGCCACCACTTCA
AGAACTCTGTAGCACCGCCTACATACCTCGCTCTGCTAATCCTGTTACCAGTGGCTGCTGCCAGTGGCGA
TAAGTCGTGTCTTACCGGGTTGGACTCAAGACGATAGTTACCGGATAAGGCGCAGCGGTCGGGCTGAACG
GGGGGTTCGTGCACACAGCCCAGCTTGGAGCGAACGACCTACACCGAACTGAGATACCTACAGCGTGAGC
ATTGAGAAAGCGCCACGCTTCCCGAAGGGAGAAAGGCGGACAGGTATCCGGTAAGCGGCAGGGTCGGAAC
AGGAGAGCGCACGAGGGAGCTTCCAGGGGGAAACGCCTGGTATCTTTATAGTCCTGTCGGGTTTCGCCAC
CTCTGACTTGAGCGTCGATTTTTGTGATGCTCGTCAGGGGGGCGGAGCCTATGGAAAAACGCCAGCAACG
CGGCCTTTTTACGGTTCCTGGCCTTTTGCTGGCCTTTTGCTCACATGTTCTTTCCTGCGTTATCCCCTGA
TTCTGTGGATAACCGTATTACCGCCTTTGAGTGAGCTGATACCGCTCGCCGCAGCCGAACGACCGAGCGC
AGCGAGTCAGTGAGCGAGGAAGCGGAAGAGCGCCTGATGCGGTATTTTCTCCTTACGCATCTGTGCGGTA
TTTCACACCGCAGACCAGCCGCGTAACCTGGCAAAATCGGTTACGGTTGAGTAATAAATGGATGCCCTGC
GTAAGCGGGTGTGGGCGGACAATAAAGTCTTAAACTGAACAAAATAGATCTAAACTATGACAATAAAGTC
TTAAACTAGACAGAATAGTTGTAAACTGAAATCAGTCCAGTTATGCTGTGAAAAAGCATACTGGACTTTT
GTTATGGCTAAAGCAAACTCTTCATTTTCTGAAGTGCAAATTGCCCGTCGTATTAAAGAGGGGCGTGGCC
AAGGGCATGGTAAAGACTATATTCGCGGCGTTGTGACAATTTACCGAACAACTCCGCGGCCGGGAAGCCG
ATCTCGGCTTGAACGAATTGTTAGGTGGCGGTACTTGGGTCGATATCAAAGTGCATCACTTCTTCCCGTA
TGCCCAACTTTGTATAGAGAGCCACTGCGGGATCGTCACCGTAATCTGCTTGCACGTAGATCACATAAGC
ACCAAGCGCGTTGGCCTCATGCTTGAGGAGATTGATGAGCGCGGTGGCAATGCCCTGCCTCCGGTGCTCG
CCGGAGACTGCGAGATCATAGATATAGATCTCACTACGCGGCTGCTCAAACCTGGGCAGAACGTAAGCCG
CGAGAGCGCCAACAACCGCTTCTTGGTCGAAGGCAGCAAGCGCGATGAATGTCTTACTACGGAGCAAGTT
CCCGAGGTAATCGGAGTCCGGCTGATGTTGGGAGTAGGTGGCTACGTCTCCGAACTCACGACCGAAAAGA
TCAAGAGCAGCCCGCATGGATTTGACTTGGTCAGGGCCGAGCCTACATGTGCGAATGATGCCCATACTTG
AGCCACCTAACTTTGTTTTAGGGCGACTGCCCTGCTGCGTAACATCGTTGCTGCTGCGTAACATCGTTGC
TGCTCCATAACATCAAACATCGACCCACGGCGTAACGCGCTTGCTGCTTGGATGCCCGAGGCATAGACTG
TACAAAAAAACAGTCATAACAAGCCATGAAAACCGCCACTGCGCCGTTACCACCGCTGCGTTCGGTCAAG
GTTCTGGACCAGTTGCGTGAGCGCATACGCTACTTGCATTACAGTTTACGAACCGAACAGGCTTATGTCA
ACTGGGTTCGTGCCTTCATCCGTTTCCACGGTGTGCGTCACCCGGCAACCTTGGGCAGCAGCGAAGTCGA
GGCATTTCTGTCCTGGCTGGCGAACGAGCGCAAGGTTTCGGTCTCCACGCATCGTCAGGCATTGGCGGCC
TTGCTGTTCTTCTACGGCAAGGTGCTGTGCACGGATCTGCCCTGGCTTCAGGAGATCGGAAGACCTCGGC
CGTCGCGGCGCTTGCCGGTGGTGCTGACCCCGGATGAAGTGGTTCGCATCCTCGGTTTTCTGGAAGGCGA
GCATCGTTTGTTCGCCCAGGACTCTAGCTATAGTTCTAGTGGTTGGCTACATTATTGAAGCATTTATCAG
GGTTATTGTCTCAGAGCATGCCTGCAGGCAGCTGCGCGCTCGCTCGCTCACTGAGGCCGCCCGGGCGTCG
GGCGACCTTTGGTCGCCCGGCCTCAGTGAGCGAGCGAGCGCGCAGAGAGGGAGTGGCCAACTCCATCACT
AGGGGTTCCTGCGGCCGCATCTCGAGTTTACTCCCTATCAGTGATAGAGAACGTATGTCGAGTTTACTCC
CTATCAGTGATAGAGAACGATGTCGAGTTTACTCCCTATCAGTGATAGAGAACGTATGTCGAGTTTACTC
CCTATCAGTGATAGAGAACGTATGTCGAGTTTACTCCCTATCAGTGATAGAGAACGTATGTCGAGTTTAT
CCCTATCAGTGATAGAGAACGTATGTCGAGTTTACTCCCTATCAGTGATAGAGAACGTATGTCGAGGTAG
GCGTGTACGGTGGGAGGCCTATATAAGCAGAGCTCGTTTAGTGAACCGTCAGATCGCCACCGGCTCTAGA
GTCGACTCCGGAATAACTTCGTATAGGATACTTTATACGAAGTTATGCAGAATGGTAGCTGGATTGTAGC
TGCTATTAGCAATATGAAACCTCTTAATAACTTCGTATAGCATACATTATACGAAGTTATGGCGCGCCCG
CCATATGCCGTTAATTAAGCGCCATGGCGGCAATTGCCGACCGGTGCGGAGCTCCGGACTAGTCGAGCTA
GCATAACTTCGTATAAAGTATCCTATACGAAGTTATTTGCCTTAACCCAGAAATTATCACTGTTATTCTT
TAGAATGGTGCAAAGAATAACTTCGTATAATGTATGCTATACGAAGTTATGGCGCCAGCGATCCACCGGA
TCTAGATAACTGATCCTTATCGATAATCAACCTCTGGATTACAAAATTTGTGAAAGATTGACTGGTATTC
TTAACTATGTTGCTCCTTTTACGCTATGTGGATACGCTGCTTTAATGCCTTTGTATCATGCTATTGCTTC
CCGTATGGCTTTCATTTTCTCCTCCTTGTATAAATCCTGGTTGCTGTCTCTTTATGAGGAGTTGTGGCCC
GTTGTCAGGCAACGTGGCGTGGTGTGCACTGTGTTTGCTGACGCAACCCCCACTGGTTGGGGCATTGCCA
CCACCTGTCAGCTCCTTTCCGGGACTTTCGCTTTCCCCCTCCCTATTGCCACGGCGGAACTCATCGCCGC
CTGCCTTGCCCGCTGCTGGACAGGGGCTCGGCTGTTGGGCACTGACAATTCCGTGGTGTTGTCGGGGAAA
TCATCGTCCTTTCCTTGGCTGCTCGCCTGTGTTGCCACCTGGATTCTGCGCGGGACGCCCTTCTGCTACG
TCCCTTCGGCCCTCAATCCAGCGGACCTTCCTTCCCGCGGCCTGCTGCCGGCTCTGCGGCCTCTTCCGCG
TCTTCGCCTTCGCCCTCAGACGAGTCGGATCTCCCTTTGGGCCGCCTCCCCGCATCGATACCGTCGACTA
GAGCTCGCTGATCAGCCTCGACTGTGCCTTCTAGTTGCCAGCCATCTGTTGTTTGCCCCTCCCCCGTGCC
TTCCTTGACCCTGGAAGGTGCCACTCCCACTGTCCTTTCCTAATAAAATGAGGAAATTGCATCGCATTGT
CTGAGTAGGTGTCATTCTATTCTGGGGGGTGGGGTGGGGCAGGACAGCAAGGGGGAGGATTGGGAAGACA
ATAGCAGACTAGTACGTCTCTCAAGGATAAGTAAGTAATATTAAGGTACGGGAGGTATTGGACAGGCCGC
AATAAAATATCTTTATTTTCATTACATCTGTGTGTTGGTTTTTTGTGTGAATCGATAGTACTAACATACG
CTCTCCATCAAAACAAAACGAAACAAAACAAACTAGCAAAATAGGCTGTCCCCAGTGCAAGTGCAGGTGC
CAGAACATTTCTCTGGCCTAACTGGCCGACGCGTACCCTAGAAGTTTGTTCGTGACTCAGACTAGAAGTT
TGTTCGTGACTCAGACTAGAAGTTTGTTCGTGACTCAGACTAGAAGTTTGTTCGTGACTCAGAACTCATT
CATAAAACGCTTGTTATAAAAGCAGTGGCTGCGGCGCCTCGTACTCCAACCGCATCTGCAGCGAGCAACT
GAGAAGCCAAGACTGAGCCGGCGGCCGGATCCAGCTCATGAGCCATGGCTTCCCGCCGGAGGTGGAGGAG
CAGGATGATGGCACGCTGCCCATGTCTTGTGCCCAGGAGAGCGGGATGGACCGTCACCCTGCAGCCTGTG
CTTCTGCTAGGATCAATGTGGAATTCACCATGTCTAGACTGGACAAGAGCAAAGTCATAAACTCTGCTCT
GGAATTACTCAATGAAGTCGGTATCGAAGGCCTGACGACAAGGAAACTCGCTCAAAAGCTGGGAGTTGAG
CAGCCTACCCTGTACTGGCACGTGAAGAACAAGCGGGCCCTGCTCGATGCCCTGGCAATCGAGATGCTGG
ACAGGCATCATACCCACTTCTGCCCCCTGGAAGGCGAGTCATGGCAAGACTTTCTGCGGAACAACGCCAA
GTCATTCCGCTGTGCTCTCCTCTCACATCGCGACGGGGCTAAAGTGCATCTCGGCACCCGCCCAACAGAG
AAACAGTACGAAACCCTGGAAAATCAGCTCGCGTTCCTGTGTCAGCAAGGCTTCTCCCTGGAGAACGCAC
TGTACGCTCTGTCCGCCGTGGGCCACTTTACACTGGGCTGCGTATTGGAGGATCAGGAGCATCAAGTAGC
AAAAGAGGAAAGAGAGACACCTACCACCGATTCTATGCCCCCACTTCTGAGACAAGCAATTGAGCTGTTC
GACCATCAGGGAGCCGAACCTGCCTTCCTTTTCGGCCTGGAACTAATCATATGTGGCCTGGAGAAACAGC
TAAAGTGCGAAAGCGGCGGGCCGGCCGACGCCCTTGACGATTTTGACTTAGACATGCTCCCAGCCGATGC
CCTTGACGACTTTGACCTTGATATGCTGCCTGCTGACGCTCTTGACGATTTTGACCTTGACATGCTCCCC
GGGTAACTAAGTAAGCATCGATACCGTCGACCTCGAGGGGGGGCCCGGTACCCAATTCGCCCTATAGTGA
GTCGTATTACGCGCGCAGCGGCCGACCATGGCCCAACTTGTTTATTGCAGCTTATAATGGTTACAAATAA
AGCAATAGCATCACAAATTTCACAAATAAAGCATTTTTTTCACTGCATTCTAGTTGTGGTTTGTCCAAAC
TCATCAATGTATCTTATCATGTCTGGATCTCCGGACCACGTGCGGACCGAGCGGCCGCAGGAACCCCTAG
TGATGGAGTTGGCCACTCCCTCTCTGCGCGCTCGCTCGCTCACTGAGGCCGGGCGACCAAAGGTCGCCCG
ACGCCCGGGCTTTGCCCGGGCGGCCTCAGTGAGCGAGCGAGCGCGCAGCTGCCTGCAGGAAGCTGTAAGC
TTGTCGAGAAGTACTAGAGGATCATAATCAGCCATACCACATTTGTAGAGGTTTTACTTGCTTTAAAAAA
CCTCCCACACCTCCCCCTGAACCTGAAACATAAAATGAATGCAATTGTTGTTGTTAACTTGTTTATTGCA
GCTTATAATGGTTACAAATAAAGCAATAGCATCACAAATTTCACAAATAAAGCATTTTTTTCACTGCATT
CTAGTTGTGGTTTGTCCAAACTCATCAATGTATCTTATCATGTCTGGATCTGATCACTGATATCGCCTAG
GAGATCCGAACCAGATAAGTGAAATCTAGTTCCAAACTATTTTGTCATTTTTAATTTTCGTATTAGCTTA
CGACGCTACACCCAGTTCCCATCTATTTTGTCACTCTTCCCTAAATAATCCTTAAAAACTCCATTTCCAC
CCCTCCCAGTTCCCAACTATTTTGTCCGCCCACAGCGGGGCATTTTTCTTCCTGTTATGTTTTTAATCAA
ACATCCTGCCAACTCCATGTGACAAACCGTCATCTTCGGCTACTTTTTCTCTGTCACAGAATGAAAATTT
TTCTGTCATCTCTTCGTTATTAATGTTTGTAATTGACTGAATATCAACGCTTATTTGCAGCCTGAATGGC
GAATG
Features (pLannotate 1.2.2; 34 found; start..end, strand, type, name):
      2..457     +  rep_origin     f1 ori (sequence partly withheld): f1 bacteriophage origin of replication; arrow indicates direction of (+) strand synthesis
    484..588     +  promoter       AmpR promoter: bla
    589..1449    +  CDS            AmpR: β-lactamase; bla; confers resistance to ampicillin, carbenicillin, and related antibiotics
   1620..2208    +  rep_origin     ori: high-copy-number ColE1/pMB1/pBR322/pUC origin of replication
   2394..2443    -  misc_feature   bom (fragment): basis of mobility region from pBR322
   2511..2735    -  mobile_element Tn7R: mini-Tn7 element (right end of the Tn7 transposon) Tn7
   2802..3335    -  CDS            GmR: gentamycin acetyltransferase; aacC1; confers resistance to gentamycin
   3524..3552    -  promoter       Pc promoter: intI1 (promoter lies within the coding sequence); class 1 integron promoter
   3530..3877    -  CDS            YPR2_ECOLX (fragment): Protein predicted: Swiss-Prot protein existence level 4. From Escherichia coli.
   3882..3914    -  promoter       AmpR promoter (fragment): bla
   3933..3960    +  repeat_region  AAV2 ITR (fragment): inverted terminal repeat of adeno-associated virus serotype 2 inverted
   3989..4016    +  repeat_region  AAV2 ITR (fragment): inverted terminal repeat of adeno-associated virus serotype 2 inverted
   4065..4379    +  promoter       tight TRE promoter: Tet-responsive promoter PTight, consisting of seven tet operator sequences followed by the minimal CMV promoter
   4404..4437    +  protein_bind   lox2272: Cre-mediated recombination occurs in the 8-bp core sequence (GGATACTT). lox2272 sites are compatible with each other, but incompatible with loxP or loxN sites (Lee and Saito, 1988). Cre recombinase
   4438..4487    -  intron         β-globin intron (fragment): internally truncated intron from human β-globin
   4488..4521    +  protein_bind   loxP: Cre-mediated recombination occurs in the 8-bp core sequence (GCATACAT). Cre recombinase
   4604..4637    -  protein_bind   lox2272: Cre-mediated recombination occurs in the 8-bp core sequence (GGATACTT). lox2272 sites are compatible with each other, but incompatible with loxP or loxN sites (Lee and Saito, 1988). Cre recombinase
   4638..4687    -  intron         β-globin intron (fragment): internally truncated intron from human β-globin
   4688..4721    -  protein_bind   loxP: Cre-mediated recombination occurs in the 8-bp core sequence (GCATACAT). Cre recombinase
   4766..5354    +  misc_feature   WPRE: woodchuck hepatitis virus posttranscriptional regulatory element
   5393..5504    +  polyA_signal   bGH poly(A) signal: bovine growth hormone polyadenylation signal
   5652..5700    +  polyA_signal   poly(A) signal: synthetic polyadenylation signal
   5714..5805    +  misc_feature   pause site: RNA polymerase II transcriptional pause signal from the human α2 globin gene
   6042..6161    +  CDS            d2EYFP (fragment): EYFP destabilized by residues 422-461 of mouse ornithine decarboxylase, giving an in vivo half-life of ~2 hours mammalian codon-optimized
   6171..6868    +  CDS            rtTA3 (fragment): reverse tetracycline transactivator 3 activates expression from Tet-responsive promoters in the presence of doxycycline
   6798..6908    +  CDS            VP48: 3 tandem repeats of the minimal activation domain of herpes simplex virus VP16 (Cheng et al., 2013)
   6928..6963    +  misc_feature   MCS (fragment): pBluescript multiple cloning site
   6972..6990    -  promoter       T7 promoter: promoter for bacteriophage T7 RNA polymerase
   7016..7150    +  polyA_signal   SV40 poly(A) signal: SV40 polyadenylation signal
   7180..7320    +  repeat_region  AAV2 ITR: inverted terminal repeat of adeno-associated virus serotype 2 inverted
   7351..7434    +  CDS            large T antigen (fragment): large T antigen from SV40 (simian virus 40)
   7457..7591    +  polyA_signal   SV40 poly(A) signal: SV40 polyadenylation signal
   7620..7785    -  mobile_element Tn7L: mini-Tn7 element (left end of the Tn7 transposon) Tn7
   7948..7964    +  CDS            lacZα (fragment): LacZα fragment of β-galactosidase; lacZ fragment
