[The description below was written by a language model from this plasmid's Addgene catalogue record and pLannotate feature annotations shown in this document.]
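Description:
pAAV-RAM-d2TTA::TRE-FLEX-MCS-WPRE-pA is an empty AAV transfer plasmid (about 8 kb, derived from the AAV V032 backbone) that serves as the cloning backbone for the Cre-dependent version of the Robust Activity Marking system ("CRAM") used to label active neuronal ensembles. It is propagated in E. coli as a high-copy plasmid with a ColE1/pUC-type origin and ampicillin resistance, and also carries an f1 origin. The annotation additionally detects Tn7L and Tn7R ends and a gentamicin resistance gene flanking the AAV region. These look like remnants of a transposition-type (pFastBac-like) backbone, though the record does not comment on their purpose.

Between the AAV2 inverted terminal repeats, which allow packaging into recombinant AAV, the vector holds two linked expression units. According to the catalogue fields, the activity-dependent RAM promoter drives d2TTA. The feature table has no annotation for the RAM promoter itself. It does show a fragment of the ornithine decarboxylase degradation domain next to a Tet transactivator with VP16-derived activation repeats, followed by an SV40 poly(A). The automated label calls the transactivator rtTA3, but the plasmid name indicates tTA, so this label probably reflects sequence similarity only.

The second unit is a tight TRE promoter followed by a FLEX switch, made of paired lox2272 and loxP sites in opposing orientations around the multiple cloning site, and then WPRE and a bGH poly(A). A synthetic poly(A) and a transcriptional pause site lie between the two units, presumably to insulate them.

A gene cloned in inverted orientation into the MCS would be expressed only where Cre has flipped it and where neuronal activity has induced the transactivator. Tetracycline-class drugs such as doxycycline provide temporal control.
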