Addgene plasmid #84467: pAAV-RAM-d2TTA::TRE-FLEX-MCS-WPRE-pA
Purpose: (Empty Backbone) Empty pAAV-CRAM plasmid w. multiple cloning site (MCS)
Depositing lab: Yingxi Lin. Depositing organization: Massachusetts Institute of Technology. Publication: A robust activity marking system for exploring active neuronal ensembles. Sorensen AT, Cooper YA, Baratta MV, Weng FJ, Zhang Y, Ramamoorthi K, Fropf R, LaVerriere E, Xue J, Young A, Schneider C, Gotzsche CR, Hemberg M, Yin JC, Maier SF, Lin Y. Elife. 2016 Sep 23;5. pii: e13918. doi: 10.7554/eLife.13918. PubMed 27661450.
Backbone
  Vector backbone: Derived from AAV V032
  Backbone manufacturer: Rachael Neve
  Backbone size (bp): 8000
  Vector type: AAV
  Promoter: pRAM and TRE
Growth in bacteria
  Bacterial resistance: Ampicillin, 100 μg/mL
  Growth temperature: 37°C
  Growth strain: NEB Stable
  Copy number: High Copy
Terms and licenses: Academic/Nonprofit Terms; Industry Terms: Not Available to Industry
Depositor comments: For more info regarding the plasmid, see RAM manuscript on eLife's homepage: http://dx.doi.org/10.7554/eLife.13918
How to cite: pAAV-RAM-d2TTA::TRE-FLEX-MCS-WPRE-pA was a gift from Yingxi Lin (Addgene plasmid # 84467 ; http://n2t.net/addgene:84467 ; RRID:Addgene_84467)
