>Addgene plasmid #84467 | pAAV-RAM-d2TTA::TRE-FLEX-MCS-WPRE-pA | addgene partial sequence | sequence record 163820 | LNCX 5'-AGCTCGTTTAGTGAACCGTCAGATC-3'
TCCGGAATAACTTCGTATAGGATACTTTATACGAAGTTATGCAGAATGGTAGCTGGATTGTAGCTGCTAT
TAGCAATATGAAACCTCTTAATAACTTCGTATAGCATACATTATACGAAGTTATGGCGCGCCCGCCATAT
GCCGTTAATTAAGCGCCATGGCGGCAATTGCCGACCGGTGCGGAGCTCCGGACTAGTCGAGCTAGCATAA
CTTCGTATAAAGTATCCTATACGAAGTTATTTGCCTTAACCCAGAAATTATCACTGTTATTCTTTAGAAT
GGTGCAAAGAATAACTTCGTATAATGTATGCTATACGAAGTTATGGCGCCAGCGATCCACCGGATCTAGA
TAACTGATCCTTATCGATAATCAACCTCTGGATTACAAAATTTGTGAAAGATTGACTGGTATTCTTAACT
ATGTTGCTCCTTTTACGCTATGTGGATACGCTGCTTTAATGCCTTTGTATCATGCTATTGCTTCCCGTAT
GGCTTTCATTTTCTCCTCCTTGTATAAATCCTGGTTGCTGTCTCTTTATGAGGAGTTGTGGCCCGTTGTC
AGGCAACGTGGCGTGGTGTGCACTGTGTTTGCTGACGCAACCCCCACTGGTTGGGGCATTGCCACCACCT
GTCAGCTCCTTTCCGGGACTTTCGCTTTCCCCCTCCCTATTGCCACGGCGGAACTCATCGCCGCCTGCCT
TGCCCGCTGCTGGACAGGGGCTCGGCTGTTGGGCACTGACAATTCCGTGGTGTTGTCGGGGAAATCATCG
TCCTTTCCTTGGCTGCTCGCCTGTGTTGCCACCTGGATTCTGCGCGGGACGCCCTTCTGCTACGTCCCTT
CGGCCCTCAATCCAGCGGACCTTCCTTCCCGCGGCCTGCTGCCGGCTCTGCGGCCTCTTCCGCGTCTTCG
CCTTCGCCCTCAGACGAGTCGGATCTCCCTTTGGGCCGCCTCCCCGCATCGATACCGTCGACTAGAGCTC
GCTGATCAGCCTCGACTGTGCCTTCTAGTTGCCAGCCATCTG
