>Addgene plasmid #84467 | pAAV-RAM-d2TTA::TRE-FLEX-MCS-WPRE-pA | addgene partial sequence | sequence record 163821 | WPRE-R 5'-CATAGCGTAAAAGGAGCAACA-3'
TCAATCTTTCACAAATTTTGTAATCCAGAGGTTGATTATCGATAAGGATCAGTTATCTAGATCCGGTGGA
TCGCTGGCGCCATAACTTCGTATAGCATACATTATACGAAGTTATTCTTTGCACCATTCTAAAGAATAAC
AGTGATAATTTCTGGGTTAAGGCAAATAACTTCGTATAGGATACTTTATACGAAGTTATGCTAGCTCGAC
TAGTCCGGAGCTCCGCACCGGTCGGCAATTGCCGCCATGGCGCTTAATTAACGGCATATGGCGGGCGCGC
CATAACTTCGTATAATGTATGCTATACGAAGTTATTAAGAGGTTTCATATTGCTAATAGCAGCTACAATC
CAGCTACCATTCTGCATAACTTCGTATAAAGTATCCTATACGAAGTTATTCCGGAGTCGACTCTAGAGCC
GGTGGCGATCTGACGGTTCACTAAACGAGCTCTGCTTATATAGGCCTCCCACCGTACACGCCTACCTCGA
CATACGTTCTCTATCACTGATAGGGAGTAAACTCGACATACGTTCTCTATCACTGATAGGGATAAACTCG
ACATACGTTCTCTATCACTGATAGGGAGTAAACTCGACATACGTTCTCTATCACTGATAGGGAGTAAACT
CGACATACGTTCTCTATCACTGATAGGGAGTAAACTCGACATCGTTCTCTATCACTGATAGGGAGTAAAC
TCGACATACGTTCTCTATCACTGATAGGGAGTAAACTCGAGACGCGCGTGCGGCCGCAGGAACCCCTAGT
GATGGAGTTGGCCACT
